>Addgene plasmid #245880 | pYPQ132B-PtALSgRNA | addgene full sequence | sequence record 498053 | Addgene NGS Result
AATTAATTCTCATGTTTGACAGCTTATCATCGATTAGCTTTAATGCGGTAGTTTATCACAGTTAAATTGC
TAACGCAGTCAGGCACCGTGTATGAAATCTAACAATGCGCTCATCGTCATCCTCGGCACCGTCACCCTGG
ATGCTGTAGGCATAGGCTTGGTTATGCCGGTACTGCCGGGCCTCTTGCGGGATATCGTCCATTCCGACAG
CATCGCCAGTCACTATGGCGTGCTGCTAGCGCTATATGCGTTGATGCAATTTCTATGCGCACCCGTTCTC
GGAGCACTGTCCGACCGCTTTGGCCGCCGCCCAGTCCTGCTCGCTTCGCTACTTGGAGCCACTATCGACT
ACGCGATCATGGCGACCACACCCGTCCTGTGGATTCTCTACGCCGGACGCATCGTGGCCGGCATCACCGG
CGCCACAGGTGCGGTTGCTGGCGCCTATATCGCCGACATCACCGATGGGGAAGATCGGGCTCGCCACTTC
GGGCTCATGAGCGCTTGTTTCGGCGTGGGTATGGTGGCAGGCCCCGTGGCCGGGGGACTGTTGGGCGCCA
TCTCCTTACATGCACCATTCCTTGCGGCGGCGGTGCTCAACGGCCTCAACCTACTACTGGGCTGCTTCCT
AATGCAGGAGTCGCATAAGGGAGAGCGCCGACCCATGCCCTTGAGAGCCTTCAACCCAGTCAGCTCCTTC
CGGTGGGCGCGGGGCATGACTATCGTCGCCGCACTTATGACTGTCTTCTTTATCATGCAACTCGTAGGAC
AGGTGCCGGCAGCGCTCTGGGTCATTTTCGGCGAGGACCGCTTTCGCTGGAGCGCGACGATGATCGGCCT
GTCGCTTGCGGTATTCGGAATCTTGCACGCCCTCGCTCAAGCCTTCGTCACTGGTCCCGCCACCAAACGT
TTCGGCGAGAAGCAGGCCATTATCGCCGGCATGGCGGCCGACGCGCTGGGCTACGTCTTGCTGGCGTTCG
CGACGCGAGGCTGGATGGCCTTCCCCATTATGATTCTTCTCGCTTCCGGCGGCATCGGGATGCCCGCGTT
GCAGGCCATGCTGTCCAGGCAGGTAGATGACGACCATCAGGGACAGCTTCAAGGATCGCTCGCGGCTCTT
ACCAGCCTAACTTCGATCATTGGACCGCTGATCGTCACGGCGATTTATGCCGCCTCGGCGAGCACATGGA
ACGGGTTGGCATGGATTGTAGGCGCCGCCCTATACCTTGTCTGCCTCCCCGCGTTGCGTCGCGGTGCATG
GAGCCGGGCCACCTCGACCTGAATGGAAGCCGGCGGCACCTCGCTAACGGATTCACCACTCCAAGAATTG
GAGCCAATCAATTCTTGCGGAGAACTGTGAATGCGCAAACCAACCCTTGATCGGGGAAGAACAGTATGTC
GAGCTATTTTTTGACTTACTGGGGATCAAGCCTGATTGGGAGAAAATAAAATATCCCCTATAGTGAGTCG
TATTACATGGTCATAGCTGTTTCCTGGCAGCTCTGGCCCGTGTCTCAAAATCTCTGATGTTACATTGCAC
AAGATAAAAATATATCATCATGCCTCCTCTAGAGGTCTCCCATGTTTACTTTAAATTTTTCTTATGGCTC
AGCCTGTGATGGATAACTGAATCAAACAAATGGCGTCTGGGTTTAAGAACATCTGTTTTGGCTATGTTGG
ACGAAACAAGTGAACTTTTAGGATCAACTTCAGTTTATATACGGAGCTTATATCGAGCAATAAGATAAGT
GGGCTTTTTATGTAATTTAATGGGCTATCGTCCATATATTCACTAATACCCATGCCCAGTACCCATGTAT
GCGTTTCATATAAGCTCCTAATTTCTCCCACATCGCTCAAATCTAAACAAATCTTGTTGTATATATAACA
CTGAGGGAGCACCATTGGTCACAGGTTCCGCGGCGAATGATGTTTTAGAGCTAGAAATAGCAAGTTAAAA
TAAGGCTAGTCCGTTATCAACTTGAAAAAGTGGCACCGAGTCGGTGCTTTTTTTTCCCTTTCCTTTTTTC
TTTTTTTTGCCATAAACTTAAATTTGTATATCGATCATTGTAGATATTGAAAACCTAGAACAAACCAACA
TCCATGTGAATGTCTTTCATGACTGATTTAGAGATAATTCTTGAATTTTGGAACTAGAATCTATAATGAG
CCTAAATTAAAACATTGTGGGACCGAGACCCTCGAGCCACCCATGACCAAAATCCCTTAACGTGAGTTAC
GCGTCGTTCCACTGAGCGTCAGACCCCGTAGAAAAGATCAAAGGATCTTCTTGAGATCCTTTTTTTCTGC
GCGTAATCTGCTGCTTGCAAACAAAAAAACCACCGCTACCAGCGGTGGTTTGTTTGCCGGATCAAGAGCT
ACCAACTCTTTTTCCGAAGGTAACTGGCTTCAGCAGAGCGCAGATACCAAATACTGTTCTTCTAGTGTAG
CCGTAGTTAGGCCACCACTTCAAGAACTCTGTAGCACCGCCTACATACCTCGCTCTGCTAATCCTGTTAC
CAGTGGCTGCTGCCAGTGGCGATAAGTCGTGTCTTACCGGGTTGGACTCAAGACGATAGTTACCGGATAA
GGCGCAGCGGTCGGGCTGAACGGGGGGTTCGTGCACACAGCCCAGCTTGGAGCGAACGACCTACACCGAA
CTGAGATACCTACAGCGTGAGCTATGAGAAAGCGCCACGCTTCCCGAAGGGAGAAAGGCGGACAGGTATC
CGGTAAGCGGCAGGGTCGGAACAGGAGAGCGCACGAGGGAGCTTCCAGGGGGAAACGCCTGGTATCTTTA
TAGTCCTGTCGGGTTTCGCCACCTCTGACTTGAGCGTCGATTTTTGTGATGCTCGTCAGGGGGGCGGAGC
CTATGGAAAAACGCCAGCAACGCGGCCTTTTTACGGTTCCTGGCCTTTTGCTGGCCTTTTGCTCA
Features (pLannotate 1.2.2; 6 found; start..end, strand, type, name):
     16..44      +  promoter       tet promoter: E. coli promoter for tetracycline efflux protein gene
     92..1282    +  CDS            TcR: tetracycline efflux protein; tet; confers resistance to tetracycline
   1380..1454    +  CDS            KanR (fragment): aminoglycoside phosphotransferase; aphA-3; confers resistance to kanamycin
   1457..1475    -  promoter       T7 promoter: promoter for bacteriophage T7 RNA polymerase
   1932..2007    +  misc_RNA       gRNA scaffold: guide RNA scaffold for the Streptococcus pyogenes CRISPR/Cas9 system
   2291..2879    +  rep_origin     ori: high-copy-number ColE1/pMB1/pBR322/pUC origin of replication
