[The description below was written by a language model from this plasmid's Addgene catalogue record and pLannotate feature annotations shown in this document.]
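Description:
pYPQ132B-PtALSgRNA is a small Golden Gate entry vector for plant CRISPR work, built on the pHD1 backbone and carrying a single guide RNA expression unit aimed at the acetolactate synthase (ALS) gene of hybrid poplar. It is propagated in E. coli through a high-copy ColE1/pUC-type origin and selected with tetracycline, the tet promoter driving the TcR efflux protein gene. The annotation also picks up a short kanamycin-resistance fragment and a T7 promoter, which appear to be backbone remnants rather than functional parts of the payload.

The insert is a synthetic 20-nt protospacer cloned between two Esp3I sites that were destroyed in the process, placing it directly upstream of the Streptococcus pyogenes Cas9 gRNA scaffold. According to the catalogue, transcription is driven by the AtU3 promoter, a small-nuclear-RNA-type promoter commonly used for guide expression in plants. This promoter is not called out in the automated feature table, although an unannotated stretch lies upstream of the scaffold. As an entry module, the plasmid encodes no Cas protein or deaminase. The guide cassette is meant to be assembled by Golden Gate cloning with other modules into a final plant expression construct, where it would direct a base editor to ALS. The associated work concerns transgene-free genome editing in citrus and poplar using positive and negative selection markers, though the record does not spell out the role of the ALS edit in that scheme.

The catalogue lists a total size of 3,622 bp, whereas the sequenced record annotated here is 2,935 nt. The depositor notes that the sequencing result lacks a section of backbone relative to the reference and states that this does not affect function.
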