Addgene plasmid #245880: pYPQ132B-PtALSgRNA
Purpose: Golden gate entry vector carrying the gRNA for base editing in Poplar hybrid ALS gene
Depositing lab: Yiping Qi. Depositing organization: University of Maryland, College Park. Publication: Transgene-free genome editing in citrus and poplar trees using positive and negative selection markers. Rocha DC, Omoregbee MO, Contiliani DF, Mandlik R, Li G, Mascoveto J, Coleman G, Culver JN, Leal DR, de Souza AA, Qi Y. Plant Cell Rep. 2025 Oct 22;44(11):244. doi: 10.1007/s00299-025-03627-2. PubMed 41123679.
Backbone
  Vector backbone: pHD1
  Backbone manufacturer: Cermak et al. 2011
  Total vector size (bp): 3622
  Vector type: Plant Expression, CRISPR
Growth in bacteria
  Bacterial resistance: Tetracycline, 10 μg/mL
  Growth temperature: 37°C
  Growth strain: DH5alpha
  Copy number: Unknown
Gene/Insert
  Gene/Insert name: PtALSgRNA
  gRNA/shRNA sequence: CAGGTTCCGCGGCGAATGAT
  Species: Synthetic
  Promoter: AtU3
  Cloning method: Restriction Enzyme; 5′ cloning site Esp3I (destroyed during cloning); 3′ cloning site Esp3I (destroyed during cloning)
  Sequencing primers: 5′ tctgatgttacattgcacaaga
Terms and licenses: Academic/Nonprofit Terms; Industry Terms: Not Available to Industry
Depositor comments: The Addgene NGS sequence differs from the reference sequence attached: it is missing a section of backbone, but the depositor has confirmed this does not affect plasmid function.
How to cite: pYPQ132B-PtALSgRNA was a gift from Yiping Qi (Addgene plasmid # 245880 ; http://n2t.net/addgene:245880 ; RRID:Addgene_245880)
